>Addgene plasmid #19297 | pGL2-eNOSPromoter-Luciferase | addgene partial sequence | sequence record 24539 | 19297 with pGL2-Fwd 5'-ggtacgtggaggttttacttgc
ACATAAAATGAATGCAATTGTTGTTGTTAACTTGTTTATTGCAGCTTATAATGGTTACAAATAAAGCAAT
AGCATCACAAATTTCACAAATAAAGCATTTTTTTCACTGCATTCTAGTTGTGGTTTGTCCAAACTCATCA
ATGTATCTTAT
