>Addgene plasmid #19297 | pGL2-eNOSPromoter-Luciferase | addgene partial sequence | sequence record 24540 | 19297 with LucNrev
GGCGCCGGGCCTTTCTTTATGTTTTTGGCGTCTTCCATTTTACCAACAGTACCGGAATGCCAAGCTTGTT
ACTGTGCGTCCACTCTGCTGCCTGCTCCAGCAGAGCCCTGGCCTTTTCCTTAGGAAGAGGGAGGGGACCG
AGAGGAGGGGGCAGTGGGAGGGGGCTCTCCAGTGCTGGCCCTCGCCCCGCCCCTATCCCATACACAATGG
GACAGGAACAAGCCCGGCTGGGAGGCTCTAAAGCCTCAGCTCCACGCCCGCTGGCCTGAAGGGTGGGGGG
CCGGACGCCTGGGTTCCGCTGTGAGGACTGAGGCTGATAAGTGGGAGCCCAGGTGTCCAGCAGAGCCCTG
GGGCTGCAGCATGGGGGCTGGGGCATTGGGGAGTGGCAGGGTAGAGCCACCAGGGGGTCATAAAGGTCCT
TCTGTGATGTGGCACCAGACGGAAGGGCCTTCGGCCTCACCCCTGTGTGCCTTTCCCTGGAGGGTTGGGC
AGAAGGTGAGCACCGTTTCTGTAGCAGGGGATGGCAGCCCACACTCTCAGTGACCACAGGGACCTCTAGG
GTCATGNNNTCTCTCNTCACTCCCCCNTACNNACANACNCTGANCCCACCNTGATCTTTGGNTCTGG
