[The description below was written by a language model from this plasmid's Addgene catalogue record.]
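Description:
pGL2-eNOSPromoter-Luciferase is a mammalian luciferase reporter plasmid built on Promega's pGL2-Basic backbone (5598 bp without insert). pGL2-Basic is a promoterless reporter vector: it carries a firefly luciferase coding sequence but no eukaryotic promoter or enhancer of its own, so luciferase output in transfected cells depends on whatever regulatory DNA is cloned upstream. The plasmid is propagated in E. coli under ampicillin selection. The record lists its copy number as unknown, and no feature table is provided, so the origin of replication and other backbone elements are not individually documented here.

The insert is a 1621 bp fragment of the human endothelial nitric oxide synthase (NOS3, also called eNOS) promoter, cloned by restriction digestion between the KpnI site at the 5′ end and the HindIII site at the 3′ end. Both sites are preserved, so the fragment can be excised or exchanged. In this position the eNOS promoter drives transcription of the luciferase gene, and luminescence therefore serves as a quantitative readout of promoter activity. The record does not state the exact boundaries of the fragment relative to the transcription start site.

The construct is suited to transient transfection assays in mammalian cells that ask how stimuli or signalling conditions alter NOS3 transcription. The associated publication concerns regulation of endothelial nitric oxide synthase during hypoxia, which indicates that the plasmid was used to test how the eNOS promoter responds to low oxygen. It carries no mammalian selection marker according to the record, and the catalogue entry describes no tags or additional reporters.
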