Addgene plasmid #19297: pGL2-eNOSPromoter-Luciferase
Depositing lab: Charles Lowenstein. Depositing organization: Johns Hopkins University and School of Medicine. Publication: Regulation of endothelial nitric-oxide synthase during hypoxia. Arnet UA, McMillan A, Dinerman JL, Ballermann B, Lowenstein CJ. J Biol Chem. 1996 Jun 21. 271(25):15069-73. 10.1074/jbc.271.25.15069 PubMed 8663208.
Backbone
  Vector backbone: pGL2-Basic
  Backbone manufacturer: Promega
  Backbone size w/o insert (bp): 5598
  Vector type: Mammalian Expression, Luciferase
Growth in bacteria
  Bacterial resistance: Ampicillin, 100 μg/mL
  Growth temperature: 37°C
  Growth strain: DH5alpha
  Copy number: Unknown
Gene/Insert
  Gene/Insert name: endothelial nitric oxide synthase promoter (alt names: eNOS; NOS3)
  Species: H. sapiens (human)
  Insert size (bp): 1621
  GenBank ID: L23210
  Entrez Gene: NOS3 (a.k.a. ECNOS, eNOS)
  Cloning method: Restriction Enzyme; 5′ cloning site KpnI (not destroyed); 3′ cloning site HindIII (not destroyed)
  Sequencing primers: 5′ n/a
Terms and licenses: Academic/Nonprofit Terms; Industry Terms: Not Available to Industry
How to cite: pGL2-eNOSPromoter-Luciferase was a gift from Charles Lowenstein (Addgene plasmid # 19297 ; http://n2t.net/addgene:19297 ; RRID:Addgene_19297)
